>Addgene plasmid #170593 | p663-UBC-miniTurbo-V5-MKNK1_IDG-K | addgene full sequence | sequence record 335745 | Addgene NGS Result
AAGGTGGAGAGAGAGACAGAGACAGATCCATTCGATTAGTGAACGGATCTCGACGGTATCGGTTAACTTT
TAAAAGAAAAGGGGGGATTGGGGGGTACAGTGCAGGGGAAAGAATAGTAGACATAATAGCAACAGACATA
CAAACTAAAGAATTACAAAAACAAATTACAAAATTCAAAATTTTATCGTCCAGTGTGGTGGAATTCTGCA
GATATCACAACTTTGTATAGAAAAGTTGGCCTCCGCGCCGGGTTTTGGCGCCTCCCGCGGGCGCCCCCCT
CCTCACGGCGAGCGCTGCCACGTCAGACGAAGGGCGCAGCGAGCGTCCTGATCCTTCCGCCCGGACGCTC
AGGACAGCGGCCCGCTGCTCATAAGACTCGGCCTTAGAACCCCAGTATCAGCAGAAGGACATTTTAGGAC
GGGACTTGGGTGACTCTAGGGCACTGGTTTTCTTTCCAGAGAGCGGAACAGGCGAGGAAAAGTAGTCCCT
TCTCGGCGATTCTGCGGAGGGATCTCCGTGGGGCGGTGAACGCCGATGATTATATAAGGACGCGCCGGGT
GTGGCACAGCTAGTTCCGTCGCAGCCGGGATTTGGGTCGCGGTTCTTGTTTGTGGATCGCTGTGATCGTC
ACTTGGTGAGTAGCGGGCTGCTGGGCTGGCCGGGGCTTTCGTGGCCGCCGGGCCGCTCGGTGGGACGGAA
GCGTGTGGAGAGACCGCCAAGGGCTGTAGTCTGGGTCCGCGAGCAAGGTTGCCCTGAACTGGGGGTTGGG
GGGAGCGCAGCAAAATGGCGGCTGTTCCCGAGTCTTGAATGGAAGACGCTTGTGAGGCGGGCTGTGAGGT
CGTTGAAACAAGGTGGGGGGCATGGTGGGCGGCAAGAACCCAAGGTCTTGAGGCCTTCGCTAATGCGGGA
AAGCTCTTATTCGGGTGAGATGGGCTGGGGCACCATCTGGGGACCCTGACGTGAAGTTTGTCACTGACTG
GAGAACTCGGTTTGTCGTCTGTTGCGGGGGCGGCAGTTATGGCGGTGCCGTTGGGCAGTGCACCCGTACC
TTTGGGAGCGCGCGCCCTCGTCGTGTCGTGACGTCACCCGTTCTGTTGGCTTATAATGCAGGGTGGGGCC
ACCTGCCGGTAGGTGTGCGGTAGGCTTTTCTCCGTCGCAGGACGCAGGGTTCGGGCCTAGGGTAGGCTCT
CCTGAATCGACAGGCGCCGGACCTCTGGTGAGGGGAGGGATAAGTGAGGCGTCAGTTTCTTTGGTCGGTT
TTATGTACCTATCTTCTTAAGTAGCTGAAGCTCCGGTTTTGAACTATGCGCTCGGGGTTGGCGAGTGTGT
TTTGTGAAGTTTTTTAGGCACCTTTTGAAATGTAATCATTTGGGTCAATATGTAATTTTCAGTGTTAGAC
TAGTAAATTGTCCGCTAAATTCTGGCCGTTTTTGGCTTTTTTGTTAGACGGCCAACTTTTGTATACAAAG
TGGGCCACCATGGGAATCCCGCTGCTGAACGCTAAACAGATTCTGGGACAGCTGGACGGCGGGAGCGTGG
CAGTCCTGCCTGTGGTCGACTCCACCAATCAGTACCTGCTGGATCGAATCGGCGAGCTGAAGAGTGGGGA
TGCTTGCATTGCAGAATATCAGCAGGCAGGGAGAGGAAGCAGAGGGAGGAAATGGTTCTCTCCTTTTGGA
GCTAACCTGTACCTGAGTATGTTTTGGCGCCTGAAGCGGGGACCAGCAGCAATCGGCCTGGGCCCGGTCA
TCGGAATTGTCATGGCAGAAGCGCTGCGAAAGCTGGGAGCAGACAAGGTGCGAGTCAAATGGCCCAATGA
CCTGTATCTGCAGGATAGAAAGCTGGCAGGCATCCTGGTGGAGCTGGCCGGAATAACAGGCGATGCTGCA
CAGATCGTCATTGGCGCCGGGATTAACGTGGCTATGAGGCGCGTGGAGGAAAGCGTGGTCAATCAGGGCT
GGATCACACTGCAGGAAGCAGGGATTAACCTGGACAGGAATACTCTGGCCGCTATGCTGATCCGAGAGCT
GCGGGCAGCCCTGGAACTGTTCGAGCAGGAAGGCCTGGCTCCATATCTGTCACGGTGGGAGAAGCTGGAT
AACTTCATCAATAGACCCGTGAAGCTGATCATTGGGGACAAAGAGATTTTCGGGATTAGCCGGGGGATTG
ATAAACAGGGAGCCCTGCTGCTGGAACAGGACGGAGTTATCAAACCCTGGATGGGCGGAGAAATCAGTCT
GCGGTCTGCCGAAAAGGCTAGCGGCAAGCCCATCCCCAACCCCCTGCTGGGCCTGGACAGCACCACAAGT
TTGTACAAAAAAGCAGGCTCCACCATGGTATCTTCTCAAAAGTTGGAAAAACCTATAGAGATGGGCAGTA
GCGAACCCCTTCCCATCGCAGATGGTGACAGGAGGAGGAAGAAGAAGCGGAGGGGCCGGGCCACTGACTC
CTTGCCAGGAAAGTTTGAAGATATGTACAAGCTGACCTCTGAATTGCTTGGAGAGGGAGCCTATGCCAAA
GTTCAAGGTGCCGTGAGCCTACAGAATGGCAAAGAGTATGCCGTCAAAATCATCGAGAAACAAGCAGGGC
ACAGTCGGAGTAGGGTGTTTCGAGAGGTGGAGACGCTGTATCAGTGTCAGGGAAACAAGAACATTTTGGA
GCTGATTGAGTTCTTTGAAGATGACACAAGGTTTTACTTGGTCTTTGAGAAATTGCAAGGAGGTTCCATC
TTAGCCCACATCCAGAAGCAAAAGCACTTCAATGAGCGAGAAGCCAGCCGAGTGGTGCGGGACGTTGCTG
CTGCCCTTGACTTCCTGCATACCAAAGACAAAGTCTCTCTCTGTCACCTAGGCTGGAGTGCTATGGCGCC
ATCAGGGCTCACTGCAGCCCCAACCTCCCTGGGCTCCAGTGATCCTCCCACCTCAGCCTCCCAAGTAGCT
GGGACTACAGGCATTGCTCATCGTGATCTGAAACCAGAAAATATATTGTGTGAATCTCCAGAAAAGGTGT
CTCCAGTGAAAATCTGTGACTTTGACTTGGGCAGTGGGATGAAACTGAACAACTCCTGTACCCCCATAAC
CACACCAGAGCTGACCACCCCATGTGGCTCTGCAGAATACATGGCCCCTGAGGTAGTGGAGGTCTTCACG
GACCAGGCCACATTCTACGACAAGCGCTGTGACCTGTGGAGCCTGGGCGTGGTCCTCTACATCATGCTGA
GTGGCTACCCACCCTTCGTGGGTCACTGCGGGGCCGACTGTGGCTGGGACCGGGGCGAGGTCTGCAGGGT
GTGCCAGAACAAGCTGTTTGAAAGCATCCAGGAAGGCAAGTATGAGTTTCCTGACAAGGACTGGGCACAC
ATCTCCAGTGAAGCCAAAGACCTCATCTCCAAGCTCCTGGTGCGAGATGCAAAGCAGAGACTTAGCGCCG
CCCAAGTTCTGCAGCACCCATGGGTGCAGGGGCAAGCTCCAGAAAAGGGACTCCCCACGCCGCAAGTCCT
CCAGAGGAACAGCAGCACAATGGACCTGACGCTCTTCGCAGCTGAGGCCATCGCCCTTAACCGCCAGCTA
TCTCAGCACGAAGAGAACGAACTAGCAGAGGAGCCAGAGGCACTAGCTGATGGCCTCTGCTCCATGAAGC
TTTCCCCTCCCTGCAAGTCACGCCTGGCCCGGAGACGGGCCCTGGCCCAGGCAGGCCGTGGTGAAGACAG
GAGCCCGCCCACAGCACTCTAGGACCCAGCTTTCTTGTACAAAGTGGTGATATCCAGCACAGTGGCGGCC
GCTCGACAATCAACCTCTGGATTACAAAATTTGTGAAAGATTGACTGGTATTCTTAACTATGTTGCTCCT
TTTACGCTATGTGGATACGCTGCTTTAATGCCTTTGTATCATGCTATTGCTTCCCGTATGGCTTTCATTT
TCTCCTCCTTGTATAAATCCTGGTTGCTGTCTCTTTATGAGGAGTTGTGGCCCGTTGTCAGGCAACGTGG
CGTGGTGTGCACTGTGTTTGCTGACGCAACCCCCACTGGTTGGGGCATTGCCACCACCTGTCAGCTCCTT
TCCGGGACTTTCGCTTTCCCCCTCCCTATTGCCACGGCGGAACTCATCGCCGCCTGCCTTGCCCGCTGCT
GGACAGGGGCTCGGCTGTTGGGCACTGACAATTCCGTGGTGTTGTCGGGGAAGCTGACGTCCTTTCCATG
GCTGCTCGCCTGTGTTGCCACCTGGATTCTGCGCGGGACGTCCTTCTGCTACGTCCCTTCGGCCCTCAAT
CCAGCGGACCTTCCTTCCCGCGGCCTGCTGCCGGCTCTGCGGCCTCTTCCGCGTCTTCGCCTTCGCCCTC
AGACGAGTCGGATCTCCCTTTGGGCCGCCTCCCCGCCTGGAATTCTACCGGGTAGGGGAGGCGCTTTTCC
CAAGGCAGTCTGGAGCATGCGCTTTAGCAGCCCCGCTGGGCACTTGGCGCTACACAAGTGGCCTCTGGCC
TCGCACACATTCCACATCCACCGGTAGGCGCCAACCGGCTCCGTTCTTTGGTGGCCCCTTCGCGCCACCT
TCTACTCCTCCCCTAGTCAGGAAGTTCCCCCCCGCCCCGCAGCTCGCGTCGTGCAGGACGTGACAAATGG
AAGTAGCACGTCTCACTAGTCTCGTGCAGATGGACAGCACCGCTGAGCAATGGAAGCGGGTAGGCCTTTG
GGGCAGCGGCCAATAGCAGCTTTGCTCCTTCGCTTTCTGGGCTCAGAGGCTGGGAAGGGGTGGGTCCGGG
GGCGGGCTCAGGGGCGGGCTCAGGGGCGGGGCGGGCGCCCGAAGGTCCTCCGGAGGCCCGGCATTCTGCA
CGCTTCAAAAGCGCACGTCTGCCGCGCTGTTCTCCTCTTCCTCATCTCCGGGCCTTTCGACCTGCAGCCC
AAGCTTACCATGACCGAGTACAAGCCCACGGTGCGCCTCGCCACCCGCGACGACGTCCCCAGGGCCGTAC
GCACCCTCGCCGCCGCGTTCGCCGACTACCCCGCCACGCGCCACACCGTCGATCCGGACCGCCACATCGA
GCGGGTCACCGAGCTGCAAGAACTCTTCCTCACGCGCGTCGGGCTCGACATCGGCAAGGTGTGGGTCGCG
GACGACGGCGCCGCGGTGGCGGTCTGGACCACGCCGGAGAGCGTCGAAGCGGGGGCGGTGTTCGCCGAGA
TCGGCCCGCGCATGGCCGAGTTGAGCGGTTCCCGGCTGGCCGCGCAGCAACAGATGGAAGGCCTCCTGGC
GCCGCACCGGCCCAAGGAGCCCGCGTGGTTCCTGGCCACCGTCGGCGTCTCGCCCGACCACCAGGGCAAG
GGTCTGGGCAGCGCCGTCGTGCTCCCCGGAGTGGAGGCGGCCGAGCGCGCCGGGGTGCCCGCCTTCCTGG
AGACCTCCGCGCCCCGCAACCTCCCCTTCTACGAGCGGCTCGGCTTCACCGTCACCGCCGACGTCGAGGT
GCCCGAAGGACCGCGCACCTGGTGCATGACCCGCAAGCCCGGTGCCTGACGCCCGCCCCACGACCCGCAG
CGCCCGACCGAAAGGAGCGCACGACCCCATGCATCTCGAGGGCCCGGTACCTTTAAGACCAATGACTTAC
AAGGCAGCTGTAGATCTTAGCCACTTTTTAAAAGAAAAGGGGGGACTGGAAGGGCTAGCTCACTCCCAAC
GAAGACAAGATCTGCTTTTTGCTTGTACTGGGTCTCTCTGGTTAGACCAGATCTGAGCCTGGGAGCTCTC
TGGCTAACTAGGGAACCCACTGCTTAAGCCTCAATAAAGCTTGCCTTGAGTGCTTCAAGTAGTGTGTGCC
CGTCTGTTGTGTGACTCTGGTAACTAGAGATCCCTCAGACCCTTTTAGTCAGTGTGGAAAATCTCTAGCA
GTAGTAGTTCATGTCATCTTATTATTCAGTATTTATAACTTGCAAAGAAATGAATATCAGAGAGTGAGAG
GAACTTGTTTATTGCAGCTTATAATGGTTACAAATAAAGCAATAGCATCACAAATTTCACAAATAAAGCA
TTTTTTTCACTGCATTCTAGTTGTGGTTTGTCCAAACTCATCAATGTATCTTATCATGTCTGGCTCTAGC
TATCCCGCCCCTAACTCCGCCCATCCCGCCCCTAACTCCGCCCAGTTCCGCCCATTCTCCGCCCCATGGC
TGACTAATTTTTTTTATTTATGCAGAGGCCGAGGCCGCCTCGGCCTCTGAGCTATTCCAGAAGTAGTGAG
GAGGCTTTTTTGGAGGCCTAGGGACGTACCCAATTCGCCCTATAGTGAGTCGTATTACGCGCGCTCACTG
GCCGTCGTTTTACAACGTCGTGACTGGGAAAACCCTGGCGTTACCCAACTTAATCGCCTTGCAGCACATC
CCCCTTTCGCCAGCTGGCGTAATAGCGAAGAGGCCCGCACCGATCGCCCTTCCCAACAGTTGCGCAGCCT
GAATGGCGAATGGG
[124 nt withheld, positions 6455-6578]
C
[91 nt withheld, positions 6580-6670]
A
[49 nt withheld, positions 6672-6720]
CCTTTGACGTTGGAGTCCACGTTCTTT
[37 nt withheld, positions 6748-6784]
ACCCTATCTCGGTCTATTCTTTTGATTTATAAGGGATTTTGCCGATTTCGGCCTATTGGTTAAAAAATGA
GCTGATTTAACAAAAATTTAACGCGAATTTTAACAAAATATTAACGCTTACAATTTAGGTGGCACTTTTC
GGGGAAATGTGCGCGGAACCCCTATTTGTTTATTTTTCTAAATACATTCAAATATGTATCCGCTCATGAG
ACAATAACCCTGATAAATGCTTCAATAATATTGAAAAAGGAAGAGTATGAGTATTCAACATTTCCGTGTC
GCCCTTATTCCCTTTTTTGCGGCATTTTGCCTTCCTGTTTTTGCTCACCCAGAAACGCTGGTGAAAGTAA
AAGATGCTGAAGATCAGTTGGGTGCACGAGTGGGTTACATCGAACTGGATCTCAACAGCGGTAAGATCCT
TGAGAGTTTTCGCCCCGAAGAACGTTTTCCAATGATGAGCACTTTTAAAGTTCTGCTATGTGGCGCGGTA
TTATCCCGTATTGACGCCGGGCAAGAGCAACTCGGTCGCCGCATACACTATTCTCAGAATGACTTGGTTG
AGTACTCACCAGTCACAGAAAAGCATCTTACGGATGGCATGACAGTAAGAGAATTATGCAGTGCTGCCAT
AACCATGAGTGATAACACTGCGGCCAACTTACTTCTGACAACGATCGGAGGACCGAAGGAGCTAACCGCT
TTTTTGCACAACATGGGGGATCATGTAACTCGCCTTGATCGTTGGGAACCGGAGCTGAATGAAGCCATAC
CAAACGACGAGCGTGACACCACGATGCCTGTAGCAATGGCAACAACGTTGCGCAAACTATTAACTGGCGA
ACTACTTACTCTAGCTTCCCGGCAACAATTAATAGACTGGATGGAGGCGGATAAAGTTGCAGGACCACTT
CTGCGCTCGGCCCTTCCGGCTGGCTGGTTTATTGCTGATAAATCTGGAGCCGGTGAGCGTGGGTCTCGCG
GTATCATTGCAGCACTGGGGCCAGATGGTAAGCCCTCCCGTATCGTAGTTATCTACACGACGGGGAGTCA
GGCAACTATGGATGAACGAAATAGACAGATCGCTGAGATAGGTGCCTCACTGATTAAGCATTGGTAACTG
TCAGACCAAGTTTACTCATATATACTTTAGATTGATTTAAAACTTCATTTTTAATTTAAAAGGATCTAGG
TGAAGATCCTTTTTGATAATCTCATGACCAAAATCCCTTAACGTGAGTTTTCGTTCCACTGAGCGTCAGA
CCCCGTAGAAAAGATCAAAGGATCTTCTTGAGATCCTTTTTTTCTGCGCGTAATCTGCTGCTTGCAAACA
AAAAAACCACCGCTACCAGCGGTGGTTTGTTTGCCGGATCAAGAGCTACCAACTCTTTTTCCGAAGGTAA
CTGGCTTCAGCAGAGCGCAGATACCAAATACTGTTCTTCTAGTGTAGCCGTAGTTAGGCCACCACTTCAA
GAACTCTGTAGCACCGCCTACATACCTCGCTCTGCTAATCCTGTTACCAGTGGCTGCTGCCAGTGGCGAT
AAGTCGTGTCTTACCGGGTTGGACTCAAGACGATAGTTACCGGATAAGGCGCAGCGGTCGGGCTGAACGG
GGGGTTCGTGCACACAGCCCAGCTTGGAGCGAACGACCTACACCGAACTGAGATACCTACAGCGTGAGCT
ATGAGAAAGCGCCACGCTTCCCGAAGGGAGAAAGGCGGACAGGTATCCGGTAAGCGGCAGGGTCGGAACA
GGAGAGCGCACGAGGGAGCTTCCAGGGGGAAACGCCTGGTATCTTTATAGTCCTGTCGGGTTTCGCCACC
TCTGACTTGAGCGTCGATTTTTGTGATGCTCGTCAGGGGGGCGGAGCCTATGGAAAAACGCCAGCAACGC
GGCCTTTTTACGGTTCCTGGCCTTTTGCTGGCCTTTTGCTCACATGTTCTTTCCTGCGTTATCCCCTGAT
TCTGTGGATAACCGTATTACCGCCTTTGAGTGAGCTGATACCGCTCGCCGCAGCCGAACGACCGAGCGCA
GCGAGTCAGTGAGCGAGGAAGCGGAAGAGCGCCCAATACGCAAACCGCCTCTCCCCGCGCGTTGGCCGAT
TCATTAATGCAGCTGGCACGACAGGTTTCCCGACTGGAAAGCGGGCAGTGAGCGCAACGCAATTAATGTG
AGTTAGCTCACTCATTAGGCACCCCAGGCTTTACACTTTATGCTTCCGGCTCGTATGTTGTGTGGAATTG
TGAGCGGATAACAATTTCACACAGGAAACAGCTATGACCATGATTACGCCAAGCGCGCAATTAACCCTCA
CTAAAGGGAACAAAAGCTGGAGCTGCAAGCTTAATGTAGTCTTATGCAATACTCTTGTAGTCTTGCAACA
TGGTAACGATGAGTTAGCAACATGCCTTACAAGGAGAGAAAAAGCACCGTGCATGCCGATTGGTGGAAGT
AAGGTGGTACGATCGTGCCTTATTAGGAAGGCAACAGACGGGTCTGACATGGATTGGACGAACCACTGAA
TTGCCGCATTGCAGAGATATTGTATTTAAGTGCCTAGCTCGATACATAAACGGGTCTCTCTGGTTAGACC
AGATCTGAGCCTGGGAGCTCTCTGGCTAACTAGGGAACCCACTGCTTAAGCCTCAATAAAGCTTGCCTTG
AGTGCTTCAAGTAGTGTGTGCCCGTCTGTTGTGTGACTCTGGTAACTAGAGATCCCTCAGACCCTTTTAG
TCAGTGTGGAAAATCTCTAGCAGTGGCGCCCGAACAGGGACTTGAAAGCGAAAGGGAAACCAGAGGAGCT
CTCTCGACGCAGGACTCGGCTTGCTGAAGCGCGCACGGCAAGAGGCGAGGGGCGGCGACTGGTGAGTACG
CCAAAAATTTTGACTAGCGGAGGCTAGAAGGAGAGAGATGGGTGCGAGAGCGTCAGTATTAAGCGGGGGA
GAATTAGATCGCGATGGGAAAAAATTCGGTTAAGGCCAGGGGGAAAGAAAAAATATAAATTAAAACATAT
AGTATGGGCAAGCAGGGAGCTAGAACGATTCGCAGTTAATCCTGGCCTGTTAGAAACATCAGAAGGCTGT
AGACAAATACTGGGACAGCTACAACCATCCCTTCAGACAGGATCAGAAGAACTTAGATCATTATATAATA
CAGTAGCAACCCTCTATTGTGTGCATCAAAGGATAGAGATAAAAGACACCAAGGAAGCTTTAGACAAGAT
AGAGGAAGAGCAAAACAAAAGTAAGACCACCGCACAGCAAGCGGCCGCTGATCTTCAGACCTGGAGGAGG
AGATATGAGGGACAATTGGAGAAGTGAATTATATAAATATAAAGTAGTAAAAATTGAACCATTAGGAGTA
GCACCCACCAAGGCAAAGAGAAGAGTGGTGCAGAGAGAAAAAAGAGCAGTGGGAATAGGAGCTTTGTTCC
TTGGGTTCTTGGGAGCAGCAGGAAGCACTATGGGCGCAGCGTCAATGACGCTGACGGTACAGGCCAGACA
ATTATTGTCTGGTATAGTGCAGCAGCAGAACAATTTGCTGAGGGCTATTGAGGCGCAACAGCATCTGTTG
CAACTCACAGTCTGGGGCATCAAGCAGCTCCAGGCAAGAATCCTGGCTGTGGAAAGATACCTAAAGGATC
AACAGCTCCTGGGGATTTGGGGTTGCTCTGGAAAACTCATTTGCACCACTGCTGTGCCTTGGAATGCTAG
TTGGAGTAATAAATCTCTGGAACAGATTTGGAATCACACGACCTGGATGGAGTGGGACAGAGAAATTAAC
AATTACACAAGCTTAATACACTCCTTAATTGAAGAATCGCAAAACCAGCAAGAAAAGAATGAACAAGAAT
TATTGGAATTAGATAAATGGGCAAGTTTGTGGAATTGGTTTAACATAACAAATTGGCTGTGGTATATAAA
ATTATTCATAATGATAGTAGGAGGCTTGGTAGGTTTAAGAATAGTTTTTGCTGTACTTTCTATAGTGAAT
AGAGTTAGGCAGGGATATTCACCATTATCGTTTCAGACCCACCTCCCAACCCCGAGGGGACCCGACAGGC
CCGAAGGAATAGAAGAAG
Features (pLannotate 1.2.2; 32 found; start..end, strand, type, name):
     68..184     +  misc_feature   cPPT/CTS: central polypurine tract and central termination sequence of HIV-1
    218..238     +  protein_bind   attB4: mutant version of attB; core recombination site for the Gateway® BP reaction BP Clonase™
    238..1449    +  promoter       UbC promoter: human ubiquitin C promoter
   1453..1471    -  protein_bind   attB5 (fragment): mutant version of attB; core recombination site for the Gateway® BP reaction BP Clonase™
   1486..2256    +  CDS            miniTurbo: N-terminally truncated mutant of the E. coli biotin ligase BioID engineered for improved catalytic efficiency (Branon et al., 2018)
   2305..2329    +  protein_bind   attB1: mutant version of attB; recombination site for the Gateway® BP reaction BP Clonase™
   2335..3729    +  CDS            MKNK1: MKNK1_HUMAN - Also known as MNK1. Experimental evidence at protein level: Swiss-Prot protein existence level 1. May play a role in the response to environmental stress and cytokines. Appears to regulate translation by phosphorylating EIF4E, thus increasing the affinity of this protein for the 7-methylguanosine- containing mRNA cap. From Homo sapiens (Human).
   3734..3758    -  protein_bind   attB2: mutant version of attB; recombination site for the Gateway® BP reaction BP Clonase™
   3788..4376    +  misc_feature   WPRE: woodchuck hepatitis virus posttranscriptional regulatory element
   4390..4889    +  promoter       PGK promoter: mouse phosphoglycerate kinase 1 promoter
   4910..5509    +  CDS            PuroR: puromycin N-acetyltransferase; pac from Streptomyces alboniger; confers resistance to puromycin
   5577..5714    +  CDS            nef (fragment): NEF_HV1LA - Experimental evidence at protein level: Swiss-Prot protein existence level 1. Extracellular Nef protein targets CD4(+) T-lymphocytes for apoptosis by interacting with CXCR4 surface receptors. From Human immunodeficiency virus type 1 group M subtype B (isolate Lai) (HIV-1).
   5700..5880    +  LTR            5' LTR (truncated): truncated 5' long terminal repeat (LTR) from HIV-1
   5952..6073    +  polyA_signal   SV40 poly(A) signal: SV40 polyadenylation signal
   6113..6248    +  rep_origin     SV40 ori: SV40 origin of replication
   6269..6287    -  promoter       T7 promoter: promoter for bacteriophage T7 RNA polymerase
   6295..6450    +  CDS            lacZα (fragment): LacZα fragment of β-galactosidase; lacZ fragment
   6455..6883    +  rep_origin     f1 ori (sequence partly withheld): f1 bacteriophage origin of replication; arrow indicates direction of (+) strand synthesis
   6936..7040    +  promoter       AmpR promoter: bla
   7041..7901    +  CDS            AmpR: β-lactamase; bla; confers resistance to ampicillin, carbenicillin, and related antibiotics
   8072..8660    +  rep_origin     ori: high-copy-number ColE1/pMB1/pBR322/pUC origin of replication
   8843..8935    +  CDS            lacI (fragment): lac repressor; lacI; The lac repressor binds to the lac operator to inhibit transcription in E. coli. This inhibition can be relieved by adding lactose or isopropyl-β-D-thiogalactopyranoside (IPTG).
   8948..8969    +  protein_bind   CAP binding site: CAP binding activates transcription in the presence of cAMP. E. coli catabolite activator protein
   8984..9014    +  promoter       lac promoter: promoter for the E. coli lac operon
   9018..9040    +  protein_bind   lac operator (fragment): The lac repressor binds to the lac operator to inhibit transcription in E. coli. This inhibition can be relieved by adding lactose or isopropyl-β-D-thiogalactopyranoside (IPTG). lac repressor encoded by lacI
   9083..9101    +  promoter       T3 promoter: promoter for bacteriophage T3 RNA polymerase
   9129..9355    +  promoter       RSV promoter: Rous sarcoma virus enhancer/promoter
   9356..9536    +  LTR            5' LTR (truncated): truncated 5' long terminal repeat (LTR) from HIV-1
   9583..9708    +  misc_feature   HIV-1 Ψ: packaging signal of human immunodeficiency virus type 1
   9692..10055   +  CDS            HIV-1 gag (fragment): gag protein from human immunodeficiency virus 1; gag
  10201..10434   +  misc_feature   RRE: The Rev response element (RRE) of HIV-1 allows for Rev-dependent mRNA export from the nucleus to the cytoplasm.
  10811..49      +  CDS            Rev (fragment) (across the origin): human immunodeficiency virus 1 (HIV-1) Rev protein; rev; enhances nuclear export of unspliced and incompletely spliced viral mRNAs
