[The description below was written by a language model from this plasmid's Addgene catalogue record and pLannotate feature annotations shown in this document.]
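Description:
p663-UBC-miniTurbo-V5-MKNK1_IDG-K is a lentiviral mammalian expression plasmid built on the pDest663 Gateway destination backbone by multisite Gateway recombination; the sequenced record is about 10.9 kb. It is propagated in E. coli through a ColE1/pUC-type origin with ampicillin selection (AmpR), although the catalogue lists it as low copy. An f1 origin and residual lac, T3 and T7 elements from the parental cloning vector are also present. The viral framework is of the third-generation type. An RSV promoter fused to a truncated HIV-1 5' LTR drives genomic RNA production in packaging cells, followed by the Ψ packaging signal, a gag fragment, the Rev response element and the cPPT/CTS. A truncated 3' LTR closes the transfer cassette, with an SV40 poly(A) signal and SV40 origin downstream.

Between the LTRs, the human ubiquitin C promoter (flanked by attB4 and attB5 sites) drives an open reading frame in which miniTurbo is fused N-terminally to human MKNK1 (MNK1). miniTurbo is an engineered, truncated E. coli biotin ligase with high catalytic efficiency. MKNK1 is a kinase implicated in phosphorylating eIF4E. The catalogue describes a V5 epitope between the two; it is not annotated separately in the feature table, but presumably lies in the short interval before attB1. The kinase coding sequence sits between attB1 and attB2, and a WPRE follows to enhance transcript expression. A separate mouse PGK promoter drives puromycin N-acetyltransferase for selection of transduced cells.

The construct was made within a programme on understudied druggable kinases. It is intended for stable expression of the bait fusion in mammalian cells, so that nearby proteins are biotinylated and identified by proteomics to map protein-proximity networks.
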