Addgene plasmid #170593: p663-UBC-miniTurbo-V5-MKNK1_IDG-K
Purpose: Gateway destination clone of MKNK1 (human) tagged with N-terminal miniTurbo-V5 for generating protein-proximity networks using proximity-dependent biotinylation proteomics
Depositing lab: Ben Major. Depositing organization: Washington University in Saint Louis.
Backbone
  Vector backbone: pDest663
  Backbone manufacturer: PEL
  Backbone size w/o insert (bp): 9019
  Vector type: Mammalian Expression, Lentiviral ; Gateway Destination
  Selectable markers: Puromycin
Growth in bacteria
  Bacterial resistance: Ampicillin, 100 μg/mL
  Growth temperature: 30°C
  Growth strain: DH10B
  Copy number: Low Copy
Gene/Insert
  Gene/Insert name: miniTurbo-V5-MKNK1 (alt name: miniTurbo-V5)
  Species: H. sapiens (human)
  Entrez Gene: MKNK1 (a.k.a. MNK1)
  Promoter: Ubiquitin
  Tag / fusion protein: miniTurbo-V5 (N terminal on insert)
  Cloning method: Gateway Cloning
  Sequencing primers: 5′ TGAAGCTCCGGTTTTGAACT; 3′ AATAGACCCGTGAAGCTGATC
Terms and licenses: Academic/Nonprofit Terms; Industry Terms: Not Available to Industry
Depositor comments: These plasmids were generated as part of the Illuminating the Druggable Genome (IDG) program sponsored by the NIH Common Fund. The goal of this program is to identify, gather, and distribute information and resources for proteins that currently are not well-studied yet belong to commonly drug-targeted protein families: protein kinases, non-olfactory G-protein coupled receptors (GPCRs), and ion channels. The IDG program is designed to develop fundamental research tools for understudied proteins, elucidate their function, and disseminate the IDG-related resources and data to the greater scientific community. These lentiviral gateway destination plasmids were generated, as part of the Kinase-Data and Resource Generating Center (DRGC), using the single fragment or multisite gateway cloning technology. They were used for generating proteomics-based protein-interaction and protein-proximity networks that can be accessed through the kinase-DRGC website https://darkkinome.org/. Each plasmid has either an N- or C-terminal fusion protein (Flag/ V5/V5-miniTurbo/V5-TurboID/miniTurbo-V5/TurboID-V5) tagged understudied kinase driven under either a CMV or Ubiquitin (UBC) promoter. All inserts in the pENTR plasmids used to generate the deposited destination plasmids were end-sequenced and insert size validated prior to multi-site gateway cloning. The combined insert size of the single fragment or three fragment destination plasmids were confirmed by restriction digestion (BsrGI, and EcoRV for pDest667; BsrGI, EcoRV, and BstZ17I for pDest663; and BsrGI for pHAGE) and all plasmids were partially sequenced to ensure in-frame ORFs and fusion tags.
How to cite: p663-UBC-miniTurbo-V5-MKNK1_IDG-K was a gift from Ben Major (Addgene plasmid # 170593 ; http://n2t.net/addgene:170593 ; RRID:Addgene_170593)
